>Addgene plasmid #62686 | pATI (pKD-G7) | depositor full sequence | sequence record 115768 | pATI (pKD-G7) sequence 5112 bps
GTCGACATTGATTATTGACTAGTTATTAATAGTAATCAATTACGGGGTCATTAGTTCATAGCCCATATAT
GGAGTTCCGCGTTACATAACTTACGGTAAATGGCCCGCCTGGCTGACCGCCCAACGACCCCCGCCCATTG
ACGTCAATAATGACGTATGTTCCCATAGTAACGCCAATAGGGACTTTCCATTGACGTCAATGGGTGGACT
ATTTACGGTAAACTGCCCACTTGGCAGTACATCAAGTGTATCATATGCCAAGTACGCCCCCTATTGACGT
CAATGACGGTAAATGGCCCGCCTGGCATTATGCCCAGTACATGACCTTATGGGACTTTCCTACTTGGCAG
TACATCTACGTATTAGTCATCGCTATTACCATGGGTCGAGGTGAGCCCCACGTTCTGCTTCACTCTCCCC
ATCTCCCCCCCCTCCCCACCCCCAATTTTGTATTTATTTATTTTTTAATTATTTTGTGCAGCGATGGGGG
CGGGGGGGGGGGGGGCGCGCGCCAGGCGGGGCGGGGCGGGGCGAGGGGCGGGGCGGGGCGAGGCGGAGAG
GTGCGGCGGCAGCCAATCAGAGCGGCGCGCTCCGAAAGTTTCCTTTTATGGCGAGGCGGCGGCGGCGGCG
GCCCTATAAAAAGCGAAGCGCGCGGCGGGCGGGAGTCGCTGCGTTGCCTTCGCCCCGTGCCCCGCTCCGC
GCCGCCTCGCGCCGCCCGCCCCGGCTCTGACTGACCGCGTTACTCCCACAGGTGAGCGGGCGGGACGGCC
CTTCTCCTCCGGGCTGTAATTAGCGCTTGGTTTAATGACGGCTCGTTTCTTTTCTGTGGCTGCGTGAAAG
CCTTAAAGGGCTCCGGGAGGGCCCTTTGTGCGGGGGGGAGCGGCTCGGGGGGTGCGTGCGTGTGTGTGTG
CGTGGGGAGCGCCGCGTGCGGCCCGCGCTGCCCGGCGGCTGTGAGCGCTGCGGGCGCGGCGCGGGGCTTT
GTGCGCTCCGCGTGTGCGCGAGGGGAGCGCGGCCGGGGGCGGTGCCCCGCGGTGCGGGGGGGCTGCGAGG
GGAACAAAGGCTGCGTGCGGGGTGTGTGCGTGGGGGGGTGAGCAGGGGGTGTGGGCGCGGCGGTCGGGCT
GTAACCCCCCCCTGCACCCCCCTCCCCGAGTTGCTGAGCACGGCCCGGCTTCGGGTGCGGGGCTCCGTGC
GGGGCGTGGCGCGGGGCTCGCCGTGCCGGGCGGGGGGTGGCGGCAGGTGGGGGTGCCGGGCGGGGCGGGG
CCGCCTCGGGCCGGGGAGGGCTCGGGGGAGGGGCGCGGCGGCCCCGGAGCGCCGGCGGCTGTCGAGGCGC
GGCGAGCCGCAGCCATTGCCTTTTATGGTAATCGTGCGAGAGGGCGCAGGGACTTCCTTTGTCCCAAATC
TGGCGGAGCCGAAATCTGGGAGGCGCCGCCGCACCCCCTCTAGCGGGCGCGGGGCGAAGCGGTGCGGCGC
CGGCAGGAAGGAAATGGGCGGGGAGGGCCTTCGTGCGTCGCCGCGCCGCCGTCCCCTTCTCCCTCTCCAG
CCTCGGGGCTGTCCGCGGGGGGACGGCTGCCTTCGGGGGGGACGGGGCAGGGCGGGGTTCGGCTTCTGGC
GTGTGACCGGCGGCTCTAGAGCCTCTGCTAACCATGTTCATGCCTTCTTCTTTTTCCTACAGCTCCTGGG
CAACGTGCTGGTTATTGTGCTGTCTCATCATTTTGGCAAAGAATTCTAGTGAGTCGACCAGTGGATCCTG
GAGGCTTGCTGAAGGCTGTATGCTGATGAACTTCAGGGTCAGCTTGGTTTTGGCCACTGACTGACCAAGC
TGACTGAAGTTCATCAGGACACAAGGCCTGTTACTAGCACTCACATGGAACAAATGGCCCAGATCCTGGA
GGCTTGCTGAAGGCTGTATGCTGTGTAGTTGTACTCCAGCTTGTGTTTTGGCCACTGACTGACACAAGCT
GGTACAACTACACAGGACACAAGGCCTGTTACTAGCACTCACATGGAACAAATGGCCCAGATCTGGCCGC
ACTCGAGATATCTAGACCCAGAATTCACTCCTCAGGTGCAGGCTGCCTATCAGAAGGTGGTGGCTGGTGT
GGCCAATGCCCTGGCTCACAAATACCACTGAGATCTTTTTCCCTCTGCCAAAAATTATGGGGACATCATG
AAGCCCCTTGAGCATCTGACTTCTGGCTAATAAAGGAAATTTATTTTCATTGCAATAGTGTGTTGGAATT
TTTTGTGTCTCTCACTCGGAAGGACATATGGGAGGGCAAATCATTTAAAACATCAGAATGAGTATTTGGT
TTAGAGTTTGGCAACATATGCCCATATGCTGGCTGCCATGAACAAAGGTTGGCTATAAAGAGGTCATCAG
TATATGAAACAGCCCCCTGCTGTCCATTCCTTATTCCATAGAAAAGCCTTGACTTGAGGTTAGATTTTTT
TTATATTTTGTTTTGTGTTATTTTTTTCTTTAACATCCCTAAAATTTTCCTTACATGTTTTACTAGCCAG
ATTTTTCCTCCTCTCCTGACTACTCCCAGTCATAGCTGTCCCTCTTCTCTTATGAAGATCCCTCGACCTG
CAGCCCAAGCTTGGCGTAATCATGGTCATAGCTGTTTCCTGTGTGAAATTGTTATCCGCTCACAATTCCA
CACAACATACGAGCCGGAAGCATAAAGTGTAAAGCCTGGGGTGCCTAATGAGTGAGCTAACTCACATTAA
TTGCGTTGCGCTCACTGCCCGCTTTCCAGTCGGGAAACCTGTCGTGCCAGCGGATCCGCATCTCAATTAG
TCAGCAACCATAGTCCCGCCCCTAACTCCGCCCATCCCGCCCCTAACTCCGCCCAGTTCCGCCCATTCTC
CGCCCCATGGCTGACTAATTTTTTTTATTTATGCAGAGGCCGAGGCCGCCTCGGCCTCTGAGCTATTCCA
GAAGTAGTGAGGAGGCTTTTTTGGAGGCCTAGGCTTTTGCAAAAAGCTAACTTGTTTATTGCAGCTTATA
ATGGTTACAAATAAAGCAATAGCATCACAAATTTCACAAATAAAGCATTTTTTTCACTGCATTCTAGTTG
TGGTTTGTCCAAACTCATCAATGTATCTTATCATGTCTGGATCCGCTGCATTAATGAATCGGCCAACGCG
CGGGGAGAGGCGGTTTGCGTATTGGGCGCTCTTCCGCTTCCTCGCTCACTGACTCGCTGCGCTCGGTCGT
TCGGCTGCGGCGAGCGGTATCAGCTCACTCAAAGGCGGTAATACGGTTATCCACAGAATCAGGGGATAAC
GCAGGAAAGAACATGTGAGCAAAAGGCCAGCAAAAGGCCAGGAACCGTAAAAAGGCCGCGTTGCTGGCGT
TTTTCCATAGGCTCCGCCCCCCTGACGAGCATCACAAAAATCGACGCTCAAGTCAGAGGTGGCGAAACCC
GACAGGACTATAAAGATACCAGGCGTTTCCCCCTGGAAGCTCCCTCGTGCGCTCTCCTGTTCCGACCCTG
CCGCTTACCGGATACCTGTCCGCCTTTCTCCCTTCGGGAAGCGTGGCGCTTTCTCAATGCTCACGCTGTA
GGTATCTCAGTTCGGTGTAGGTCGTTCGCTCCAAGCTGGGCTGTGTGCACGAACCCCCCGTTCAGCCCGA
CCGCTGCGCCTTATCCGGTAACTATCGTCTTGAGTCCAACCCGGTAAGACACGACTTATCGCCACTGGCA
GCAGCCACTGGTAACAGGATTAGCAGAGCGAGGTATGTAGGCGGTGCTACAGAGTTCTTGAAGTGGTGGC
CTAACTACGGCTACACTAGAAGGACAGTATTTGGTATCTGCGCTCTGCTGAAGCCAGTTACCTTCGGAAA
AAGAGTTGGTAGCTCTTGATCCGGCAAACAAACCACCGCTGGTAGCGGTGGTTTTTTTGTTTGCAAGCAG
CAGATTACGCGCAGAAAAAAAGGATCTCAAGAAGATCCTTTGATCTTTTCTACGGGGTCTGACGCTCAGT
GGAACGAAAACTCACGTTAAGGGATTTTGGTCATGAGATTATCAAAAAGGATCTTCACCTAGATCCTTTT
AAATTAAAAATGAAGTTTTAAATCAATCTAAAGTATATATGAGTAAACTTGGTCTGACAGTTACCAATGC
TTAATCAGTGAGGCACCTATCTCAGCGATCTGTCTATTTCGTTCATCCATAGTTGCCTGACTCCCCGTCG
TGTAGATAACTACGATACGGGAGGGCTTACCATCTGGCCCCAGTGCTGCAATGATACCGCGAGACCCACG
CTCACCGGCTCCAGATTTATCAGCAATAAACCAGCCAGCCGGAAGGGCCGAGCGCAGAAGTGGTCCTGCA
ACTTTATCCGCCTCCATCCAGTCTATTAATTGTTGCCGGGAAGCTAGAGTAAGTAGTTCGCCAGTTAATA
GTTTGCGCAACGTTGTTGCCATTGCTACAGGCATCGTGGTGTCACGCTCGTCGTTTGGTATGGCTTCATT
CAGCTCCGGTTCCCAACGATCAAGGCGAGTTACATGATCCCCCATGTTGTGCAAAAAAGCGGTTAGCTCC
TTCGGTCCTCCGATCGTTGTCAGAAGTAAGTTGGCCGCAGTGTTATCACTCATGGTTATGGCAGCACTGC
ATAATTCTCTTACTGTCATGCCATCCGTAAGATGCTTTTCTGTGACTGGTGAGTACTCAACCAAGTCATT
CTGAGAATAGTGTATGCGGCGACCGAGTTGCTCTTGCCCGGCGTCAATACGGGATAATACCGCGCCACAT
AGCAGAACTTTAAAAGTGCTCATCATTGGAAAACGTTCTTCGGGGCGAAAACTCTCAAGGATCTTACCGC
TGTTGAGATCCAGTTCGATGTAACCCACTCGTGCACCCAACTGATCTTCAGCATCTTTTACTTTCACCAG
CGTTTCTGGGTGAGCAAAAACAGGAAGGCAAAATGCCGCAAAAAAGGGAATAAGGGCGACACGGAAATGT
TGAATACTCATACTCTTCCTTTTTCAATATTATTGAAGCATTTATCAGGGTTATTGTCTCATGAGCGGAT
ACATATTTGAATGTATTTAGAAAAATAAACAAATAGGGGTTCCGCGCACATTTCCCCGAAAAGTGCCACC
TG
Features (pLannotate 1.2.2; 22 found; start..end, strand, type, name):
      4..383     +  enhancer       CMV enhancer: human cytomegalovirus immediate early enhancer
    386..661     +  promoter       chicken β-actin promoter: No description available
    662..1672    +  intron         chimeric intron: chimera between introns from chicken β-actin and rabbit β-globin
   1748..1774    +  ncRNA          5' miR-155: sequence upstream of the precursor of mouse miR-155 microRNA (Uva et al., 2013) miRNA
   1775..1796    -  CDS            rsEGFP2 (fragment): reversibly and rapidly switchable enhanced green fluorescent protein (Grotjohann et al., 2012) mammalian codon-optimized
   1838..1879    +  ncRNA          3' miR-155: sequence downstream of the precursor of mouse miR-155 microRNA (Uva et al., 2013) miRNA
   1886..1912    +  ncRNA          5' miR-155: sequence upstream of the precursor of mouse miR-155 microRNA (Uva et al., 2013) miRNA
   1914..1935    -  CDS            VN155(I152L) (fragment): improved N-terminal fragment of mVenus for use in bimolecular fluorescence complementation (BiFC) (Kodama and Hu, 2010)
   1976..2017    +  ncRNA          3' miR-155: sequence downstream of the precursor of mouse miR-155 microRNA (Uva et al., 2013) miRNA
   2051..2128    +  CDS            HBB (fragment): HBB_PONPY - Experimental evidence at transcript level: Swiss-Prot protein existence level 2. Involved in oxygen transport from the lung to the various peripheral tissues. From Pongo pygmaeus (Bornean orangutan).
   2199..2254    +  polyA_signal   β-globin poly(A) signal: rabbit β-globin polyadenylation signal (Gil and Proudfoot, 1987)
   2639..2655    -  protein_bind   lac operator: The lac repressor binds to the lac operator to inhibit transcription in E. coli. This inhibition can be relieved by adding lactose or isopropyl-β-D-thiogalactopyranoside (IPTG). lac repressor encoded by lacI
   2663..2693    -  promoter       lac promoter: promoter for the E. coli lac operon
   2708..2729    -  protein_bind   CAP binding site: CAP binding activates transcription in the presence of cAMP. E. coli catabolite activator protein
   2742..2781    -  CDS            lacI (fragment): lac repressor; lacI; The lac repressor binds to the lac operator to inhibit transcription in E. coli. This inhibition can be relieved by adding lactose or isopropyl-β-D-thiogalactopyranoside (IPTG).
   2788..2810    +  promoter       SV40 promoter (fragment): SV40 enhancer and early promoter
   2834..2969    +  rep_origin     SV40 ori: SV40 origin of replication
   2989..3123    +  polyA_signal   SV40 poly(A) signal: SV40 polyadenylation signal
   3125..3179    -  CDS            lacI (fragment): lac repressor; lacI; The lac repressor binds to the lac operator to inhibit transcription in E. coli. This inhibition can be relieved by adding lactose or isopropyl-β-D-thiogalactopyranoside (IPTG).
   3362..3950    -  rep_origin     ori: high-copy-number ColE1/pMB1/pBR322/pUC origin of replication
   4121..4981    -  CDS            AmpR: β-lactamase; bla; confers resistance to ampicillin, carbenicillin, and related antibiotics
   4982..5086    -  promoter       AmpR promoter: bla
