[The description below was written by a language model from this plasmid's Addgene catalogue record and pLannotate feature annotations shown in this document.]
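Description:
pATI (pKD-G7) is a mammalian expression and RNAi plasmid of about 5.1 kb built on the pCAGGS backbone. It is designed to produce artificial microRNAs against eGFP from the broadly active CAG promoter/enhancer. In bacteria it is maintained as a high-copy plasmid through a ColE1/pUC-type origin and selected with ampicillin via the β-lactamase gene and its native promoter. The backbone also carries an SV40 origin of replication and an SV40 poly(A) signal. Remnants of lac promoter/operator and lacI sequence are present as well and appear to be cloning-vector carry-over with no role in expression.

The expression unit consists of the CMV immediate-early enhancer, the chicken β-actin promoter and the chimeric chicken β-actin/rabbit β-globin intron, which together make up CAG. Downstream lie two tandem artificial miRNA units, amiR-eGFP123 and amiR-eGFP419. Each is framed by the 5' and 3' flanking sequences of mouse miR-155, which act as a scaffold so that the Pol II transcript is recognised and processed by the endogenous microRNA machinery. The short antisense "rsEGFP2" and "VN155" fragments called in the feature table sit between these flanks. They are most likely the roughly 21-nt guide sequences complementary to eGFP, matched by the annotation software to GFP-family proteins, and not coding segments. The transcript ends in rabbit β-globin sequence and its polyadenylation signal. No fluorescent reporter or mammalian selection marker is annotated.

The plasmid is suited to knocking down eGFP in transfected mammalian cells. It belongs to a study that compared artificial miRNA architectures for knockdown efficiency and unwanted effects in mice.
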