Addgene plasmid #62686: pATI (pKD-G7)
Purpose: Mammalian expression of amiR-eGFP from the broadly active CAG promoter/enhancer
Depositing lab: Masato Ohtsuka. Depositing organization: Tokai University. Publication: Assessment of Artificial MiRNA Architectures for Higher Knockdown Efficiencies without the Undesired Effects in Mice. Miura H, Inoko H, Tanaka M, Nakaoka H, Kimura M, Gurumurthy CB, Sato M, Ohtsuka M. PLoS One. 2015 Aug 18;10(8):e0135919. doi: 10.1371/journal.pone.0135919. eCollection 2015. PubMed 26285215.
Backbone
  Vector backbone: pCAGGS
  Total vector size (bp): 5108
  Vector type: Mammalian Expression, RNAi
Growth in bacteria
  Bacterial resistance: Ampicillin, 100 μg/mL
  Growth temperature: 37°C
  Growth strain: DH5alpha
  Copy number: High Copy
Gene/Insert
  Gene/Insert name: amiR-eGFP123/amiR-eGFP419
  gRNA/shRNA sequence: ATGAACTTCAGGGTCAGCTTG/TGTAGTTGTACTCCAGCTTGT
Terms and licenses: Academic/Nonprofit Terms; Industry Terms: Not Available to Industry
How to cite: pATI (pKD-G7) was a gift from Masato Ohtsuka (Addgene plasmid # 62686 ; http://n2t.net/addgene:62686 ; RRID:Addgene_62686)
