>Addgene plasmid #62686 | pATI (pKD-G7) | addgene partial sequence | sequence record 115767 | FLP-rec 5'-TTCGGCTTCTGGCGTGTGAC-3'
TTCATGCCTTCTTCTTTTTCCTACAGCTCCTGGGCAACGTGCTGGTTATTGTGCTGTCTCATCATTTTGG
CAAAGAATTCTAGTGAGTCGACCAGTGGATCCTGGAGGCTTGCTGAAGGCTGTATGCTGATGAACTTCAG
GGTCAGCTTGGTTTTGGCCACTGACTGACCAAGCTGACTGAAGTTCATCAGGACACAAGGCCTGTTACTA
GCACTCACATGGAACAAATGGCCCAGATCCTGGAGGCTTGCTGAAGGCTGTATGCTGTGTAGTTGTACTC
CAGCTTGTGTTTTGGCCACTGACTGACACAAGCTGGTACAACTACACAGGACACAAGGCCTGTTACTAGC
ACTCACATGGAACAAATGGCCCAGATCTGGCCGCACTCGAGATATCTAGACCCAGAATTCACTCCTCAGG
TGCAGGCTGCCTATCAGAAGGTGGTGGCTGGTGTGGCCAATGCCCTGGCTCACAAATACCACTGAGATCT
TTTTCCCTCTGCCAAAAATTATGGGGACATCATGAAGCCCCTTGAGCATCTGACTTCTGGCTAATAAAGG
AAATTTATTTTCATTGCAATAGTGTGTTGGAATTTTTTGTGTCTCTCACTCGGAAGGACATATGGGAGGG
CAAATCATTTAAAACATCAGAATGAGTATTTGGTTTAGAGTTTGGCAACATATGCCCATATGCTGGCTGC
CATGAACAAAGGTTGGCTATAAAGAGGTCATCAGTATATGAAACAGCC
