>Addgene plasmid #62686 | pATI (pKD-G7) | addgene partial sequence | sequence record 116262 | Bglob-pA-R 5'-ttttggcagagggaaaaaga-3'
CACACCAGCCACCACCTTCTGATAGGCAGCCTGCACCTGAGGAGTGAATTCTGGGTCTAGATATCTCGAG
TGCGGCCAGATCTGGGCCATTTGTTCCATGTGAGTGCTAGTAACAGGCCTTGTGTCCTGTGTAGTTGTAC
CAGCTTGTGTCAGTCAGTGGCCAAAACACAAGCTGGAGTACAACTACACAGCATACAGCCTTCAGCAAGC
CTCCAGGATCTGGGCCATTTGTTCCATGTGAGTGCTAGTAACAGGCCTTGTGTCCTGATGAACTTCAGTC
AGCTTGGTCAGTCAGTGGCCAAAACCAAGCTGACCCTGAAGTTCATCAGCATACAGCCTTCAGCAAGCCT
CCAGGATCCACTGGTCGACTCACTAGAATTCTTTGCCAAAATGATGAGACAGCACAATAACCAGCACGTT
GCCCAGGAGCTGTAGGAAAAAGAAGAAGGCATGAACATGGTTAGCAGAGGCTCTAGAGCCGCCGGTCACA
CGCCAGAAGCCGAACCCCGCCCTGCCCCGTCCCCCCCGAAGGCAGCCGTCCCCCCGCGGACAGCCCCGAG
GCTGGAGAGGGAGAAGGGGACGGCGGCGCGGCGACGCACGAAGGCCCTCCCCGCCCATTTCCTTCCTGCC
GGCGCCGCACCGCTTCGCCCCGCGCCCGCTAGA
